Addgene plasmid #131152: pCFD5-frame_selector_0,1,2
Purpose: Drosophila expression of frame selector sgRNAs 0,1, and 2 that target the CRISPaint site for homology-independent knock-in
Depositing lab: Norbert Perrimon. Depositing organization: Harvard Medical School. Publication: Gene Knock-Ins in Drosophila Using Homology-Independent Insertion of Universal Donor Plasmids. Bosch JA, Colbeth R, Zirin J, Perrimon N. Genetics. 2019 Nov 4. pii: genetics.119.302819. doi: 10.1534/genetics.119.302819. PubMed 31685521.
Backbone
  Vector backbone: pCFD5
  Backbone manufacturer: Fillip Port and Simon Bullock
  Vector type: Insect Expression, CRISPR
Growth in bacteria
  Bacterial resistance: Ampicillin, 100 μg/mL
  Growth temperature: 37°C
  Growth strain: DH5alpha
  Copy number: Unknown
Gene/Insert
  Gene/Insert name: CRISPaint frame selector sgRNAs 0,1,2
  gRNA/shRNA sequence: GCCAGTACCCAAAAAGCGGG, GGCCAGTACCCAAAAAGCGG, GGGCCAGTACCCAAAAAGCG
  Species: Synthetic
  Promoter: dU6:3
  Cloning method: Restriction Enzyme; 5′ cloning site BbsI (unknown if destroyed); 3′ cloning site BbsI (unknown if destroyed)
  Sequencing primers: 5′ acctactcagccaagaggc
Terms and licenses: Academic/Nonprofit Terms; Industry Terms: Not Available to Industry
How to cite: pCFD5-frame_selector_0,1,2 was a gift from Norbert Perrimon (Addgene plasmid # 131152 ; http://n2t.net/addgene:131152 ; RRID:Addgene_131152)
