[The description below was written by a language model from this plasmid's Addgene catalogue record and pLannotate feature annotations shown in this document.]
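Description:
pCFD5-frame_selector_0,1,2 is a Drosophila CRISPR guide-RNA expression plasmid built on the pCFD5 backbone. It supplies the three "frame selector" sgRNAs (0, 1 and 2) used in the CRISPaint system for homology-independent knock-in. It is maintained in E. coli through a high-copy ColE1/pUC-type origin and ampicillin resistance (AmpR under its own bla promoter). The backbone also carries an f1 phage origin and remnants of a lacZα/lac promoter cloning region flanked by T7 and T3 promoters.

The payload is a single RNA polymerase III transcription unit driven by the Drosophila U6:3 promoter. Downstream of the promoter, the annotation shows three repeats of a tRNA followed by a short spacer and an S. pyogenes Cas9 gRNA scaffold. This is the pCFD5 polycistronic design, in which endogenous tRNA-processing enzymes cleave the primary transcript to release individual sgRNAs, so all three synthetic guides come from one promoter. The guides were inserted by BbsI restriction cloning. According to the record, they target the CRISPaint site. Their target sites are offset from each other by one nucleotide, so cutting a universal donor plasmid at these positions linearises it in each of the three possible reading frames. This allows at least some insertions at a separately cut genomic locus to be in frame with the target gene.

The sgRNA cassette lies between gypsy insulator sequences, one of them annotated only as a fragment. The plasmid also carries a φC31 attB site and the vermilion eye-colour marker, which permit site-specific integration into attP landing sites and identification of transgenic flies. The plasmid encodes no Cas9, which must be supplied separately.
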