Features (pLannotate 1.2.2; 22 found; start..end, strand, type, name):
    196..784     -  rep_origin     ori: high-copy-number ColE1/pMB1/pBR322/pUC origin of replication
    955..1815    -  CDS            AmpR: β-lactamase; bla; confers resistance to ampicillin, carbenicillin, and related antibiotics
   1816..1920    -  promoter       AmpR promoter: bla
   1947..2305    +  rep_origin     f1 ori (sequence partly withheld): f1 bacteriophage origin of replication; arrow indicates direction of (+) strand synthesis
   2407..2562    -  CDS            lacZα (fragment): LacZα fragment of β-galactosidase; lacZ fragment
   2570..2588    +  promoter       T7 promoter: promoter for bacteriophage T7 RNA polymerase
   2780..4273    -  CDS            vermilion (fragment): tryptophan oxygenase selectable marker, required to synthesize the brown eye pigment in Drosophila
   4588..4657    +  protein_bind   attB: attB site for the φC31 integrase (Groth et al., 2000) phage φC31 integrase
   4899..5284    +  protein_bind   gypsy insulator: chromatin insulator from Drosophila Su(Hw), CP190, and Mod(mdg4)67.2
   5298..5718    +  promoter       dU6-3 promoter: RNA polymerase III promoter for Drosophila U6-3 snRNA (Port et al., 2014)
   5744..5814    +  ncRNA          tRNA: Accession: RF00005 - tRNA
   5836..5911    +  misc_RNA       gRNA scaffold: guide RNA scaffold for the Streptococcus pyogenes CRISPR/Cas9 system
   5918..5988    +  ncRNA          tRNA: Accession: RF00005 - tRNA
   6010..6085    +  misc_RNA       gRNA scaffold: guide RNA scaffold for the Streptococcus pyogenes CRISPR/Cas9 system
   6092..6162    +  ncRNA          tRNA: Accession: RF00005 - tRNA
   6184..6259    +  misc_RNA       gRNA scaffold: guide RNA scaffold for the Streptococcus pyogenes CRISPR/Cas9 system
   6500..6545    +  protein_bind   gypsy insulator (fragment): chromatin insulator from Drosophila Su(Hw), CP190, and Mod(mdg4)67.2
   6570..6588    -  promoter       T3 promoter: promoter for bacteriophage T3 RNA polymerase
   6633..6649    -  protein_bind   lac operator: The lac repressor binds to the lac operator to inhibit transcription in E. coli. This inhibition can be relieved by adding lactose or isopropyl-β-D-thiogalactopyranoside (IPTG). lac repressor encoded by lacI
   6657..6687    -  promoter       lac promoter: promoter for the E. coli lac operon
   6702..6723    -  protein_bind   CAP binding site: CAP binding activates transcription in the presence of cAMP. E. coli catabolite activator protein
   6736..13      -  CDS            lacI (fragment) (across the origin): lac repressor; lacI; The lac repressor binds to the lac operator to inhibit transcription in E. coli. This inhibition can be relieved by adding lactose or isopropyl-β-D-thiogalactopyranoside (IPTG).
>Addgene plasmid #131152 | pCFD5-frame_selector_0,1,2 | addgene full sequence | sequence record 255842 | Addgene NGS Result
GCGTATTGGGCGCTCTTCCGCTTCCTCGCTCACTGACTCGCTGCGCTCGGTCGTTCGGCTGCGGCGAGCG
GTATCAGCTCACTCAAAGGCGGTAATACGGTTATCCACAGAATCAGGGGATAACGCAGGAAAGAACATGT
GAGCAAAAGGCCAGCAAAAGGCCAGGAACCGTAAAAAGGCCGCGTTGCTGGCGTTTTTCCATAGGCTCCG
CCCCCCTGACGAGCATCACAAAAATCGACGCTCAAGTCAGAGGTGGCGAAACCCGACAGGACTATAAAGA
TACCAGGCGTTTCCCCCTGGAAGCTCCCTCGTGCGCTCTCCTGTTCCGACCCTGCCGCTTACCGGATACC
TGTCCGCCTTTCTCCCTTCGGGAAGCGTGGCGCTTTCTCATAGCTCACGCTGTAGGTATCTCAGTTCGGT
GTAGGTCGTTCGCTCCAAGCTGGGCTGTGTGCACGAACCCCCCGTTCAGCCCGACCGCTGCGCCTTATCC
GGTAACTATCGTCTTGAGTCCAACCCGGTAAGACACGACTTATCGCCACTGGCAGCAGCCACTGGTAACA
GGATTAGCAGAGCGAGGTATGTAGGCGGTGCTACAGAGTTCTTGAAGTGGTGGCCTAACTACGGCTACAC
TAGAAGAACAGTATTTGGTATCTGCGCTCTGCTGAAGCCAGTTACCTTCGGAAAAAGAGTTGGTAGCTCT
TGATCCGGCAAACAAACCACCGCTGGTAGCGGTGGTTTTTTTGTTTGCAAGCAGCAGATTACGCGCAGAA
AAAAAGGATCTCAAGAAGATCCTTTGATCTTTTCTACGGGGTCTGACGCTCAGTGGAACGAAAACTCACG
TTAAGGGATTTTGGTCATGAGATTATCAAAAAGGATCTTCACCTAGATCCTTTTAAATTAAAAATGAAGT
TTTAAATCAATCTAAAGTATATATGAGTAAACTTGGTCTGACAGTTACCAATGCTTAATCAGTGAGGCAC
CTATCTCAGCGATCTGTCTATTTCGTTCATCCATAGTTGCCTGACTCCCCGTCGTGTAGATAACTACGAT
ACGGGAGGGCTTACCATCTGGCCCCAGTGCTGCAATGATACCGCGAGACCCACGCTCACCGGCTCCAGAT
TTATCAGCAATAAACCAGCCAGCCGGAAGGGCCGAGCGCAGAAGTGGTCCTGCAACTTTATCCGCCTCCA
TCCAGTCTATTAATTGTTGCCGGGAAGCTAGAGTAAGTAGTTCGCCAGTTAATAGTTTGCGCAACGTTGT
TGCCATTGCTACAGGCATCGTGGTGTCACGCTCGTCGTTTGGTATGGCTTCATTCAGCTCCGGTTCCCAA
CGATCAAGGCGAGTTACATGATCCCCCATGTTGTGCAAAAAAGCGGTTAGCTCCTTCGGTCCTCCGATCG
TTGTCAGAAGTAAGTTGGCCGCAGTGTTATCACTCATGGTTATGGCAGCACTGCATAATTCTCTTACTGT
CATGCCATCCGTAAGATGCTTTTCTGTGACTGGTGAGTACTCAACCAAGTCATTCTGAGAATAGTGTATG
CGGCGACCGAGTTGCTCTTGCCCGGCGTCAATACGGGATAATACCGCGCCACATAGCAGAACTTTAAAAG
TGCTCATCATTGGAAAACGTTCTTCGGGGCGAAAACTCTCAAGGATCTTACCGCTGTTGAGATCCAGTTC
GATGTAACCCACTCGTGCACCCAACTGATCTTCAGCATCTTTTACTTTCACCAGCGTTTCTGGGTGAGCA
AAAACAGGAAGGCAAAATGCCGCAAAAAAGGGAATAAGGGCGACACGGAAATGTTGAATACTCATACTCT
TCCTTTTTCAATATTATTGAAGCATTTATCAGGGTTATTGTCTCATGAGCGGATACATATTTGAATGTAT
TTAGAAAAATAAACAAATAGGGGTTCCGCGCACATTTCCCCGAAAAGTGCCACCTG
[124 nt withheld, positions 1947-2070]
C
[91 nt withheld, positions 2072-2162]
A
[49 nt withheld, positions 2164-2212]
CCTTTGACGTTGGAGTCCACGTTCTTT
[37 nt withheld, positions 2240-2276]
ACCCTATCTCGGTCTATTCTTTTGATTTATAAGGGATTTTGCCGATTTCGGCCTATTGGTTAAAAAAATG
AGCTGATTTAACAAAAATTTAACGCGAATTTTAACAAAATATTAACGCTTACAATTTCCATTCGCCATTC
AGGCTGCGCAACTGTTGGGAAGGGCGATCGGTGCGGGCCTCTTCGCTATTACGCCAGCTGGCGAAAGGGG
GATGTGCTGCAAGGCGATTAAGTTGGGTAACGCCAGGGTTTTCCCAGTCACGACGTTGTAAAACGACGGC
CAGTGAGCGCGCGTAATACGACTCACTATAGGGCGAATTGGGTACAAGCTTGGATTTATTTTGTTATGTT
ATATGTATTATATGTCAGACATAAAGAAAAGGAACACATCAAATGTGATAACAAAGACTAAACAAGTAAT
TTTATTACACCAAAACGACAAAACAGTAGGCAGAACAAACAACGCATAGCCAAACATTGACGAATTGGAT
ACCCTGCCGATTGTCAGACACTTTTGTTGATCAGTTTCTTGCGAATGGTCTCGTCCAGCGGTGGAATCGC
CTCGCGGGGAATCAGAAAAGTGGACAGATTGAACAGATCCAGAAACACCTTGTACCGATCACTGAAACCA
AAAAAAAACAAAGGGAGAACAGTTTGAGTTCATTGATCCCCGATATAATCACATCTGCGATGATCACCTG
AGAGTGGAGCGCAGATATTGATATCCAGACGAGCCACCAGTGCCCAACTGTTGGGATCCAATCATGCGTT
GCACCATGATCACGTGATTGTCTGCGGCGGGAATAGAAAGTATTTGGTTAGGAAAACCAGTCTTAAACAT
AAGATATATTTATAAAAGAGTATCAAAGAATGCAATACTTACATCTCCACTTGGTTATTAACGAGTCGAT
GTCCATGAGCAGGGTGAGCAACTGGTGTGGTTGGCTGAACCTGGGTTCATCCCTATAGAAGGTGATCATG
ATGGCTCCCTGAAGGGCACGATGGCTAAACCGGCGATCCCCACGACGCACCAGTGCATCGTGCACTGCCG
GATCAAAGATGGAGCGATACACCTCGCGTCGCTTCTCAATGTCCATGAGGCGGTAGTTTTTCGCCTTCTC
CACGGGCTCCTCCATGGCGCTCTGTACCTGCGCCTCCAGGAATCGATCGACGCTCTCCTGAAACTTGGCC
CAGAAGTTGAAGCCACTCTCCTCCAGTCCGGGCGTCCTCTCCAGCCATCGCTGCACTAGCTCCAGTAGCG
AGGGATCTTTCTCCGAGTTGCGAATCGAGTTCCGCGCCTCCTCGTCGCTAAAGACATCCGAGTACTTCTG
GTTGTATCTCACCCGCTGCTCTGTCAGAACTCCCAGCTTGTTCTCGATCAAACGGAACTGCAGCGACTGA
AAACCAGATGCGGGTGCCAGGTACTTGCGGAAGTCCATGAAGTCTAGCGGGGTCATGGTCTCCAGAATGG
GCACTTGGTCCACCAGGAGCTGTACAAAGGAAGTTATAAACGGATTTTGGTAAGAGATTCAGAAAGCACT
CACTTTTAGAATCAGAACCACTCGGTTCAGTCGCTTGACAATCTCCAGCGTCTTGGTTTCATCGATGACC
TCTGCATCCAACATGTCTCGTATGGAGTCGAACTCAAAGATGATCTGCTTGAACCAAAGCTCGTAGGCTG
TGGCGAAGGTACTTAAATGCCATTGAGTGTTGTCATCAAAGTTGTAAACCTACTCACCCTGGTGCGTGAT
GATGAACAGATGCTCATCGTGCACGGGTCGCTTGTCCTCCTCGGACAGCATACACTGGGCATCCAGCAGT
TTGTCCAGCATCAGATACTCTCCATAGATTTTGCCCACTTCCGTGGTTAATGGCACCGCCGAATCATCGT
GATCGTTTCTGTATGGGTTTGAATTGAATCGCAGAACTGAAGATCGATTGGCATTCCTGGACAGCACGTG
CTGGTGCTCACCCGTTTCCTGCATAGGGACAGCTCATGGTGCACAGCTCAGATCAGATCGTGACTCCTCG
AGCGGCGGATGCTGGCGAACTGATCTCCGCCAGCGGACCGGAGATGAGACCCCAGCGAACCGATAACAGA
GCGAGAGAGCTCCAGTTCCGACTGATTGCACAGTCGGTGATCTGGGCGATGGGCACTGCCAGATAGGCTG
GGAATTATCAATCACTTGAGGTGAAAGTGCGGCGCACACAAATCCAAGCTTGATATCATCGATCTCGAGG
CTGCATCCAACGCGTTGGGAGCTCTCCGGATCAATTCGGCTTCAGGTACCGTCGACGATGTAGGTCACGG
TCTCGAAGCCGCGGTGCGGGTGCCAGGGCGTGCCCTTGGGCTCCCCGGGCGCGTACTCCACCTCACCCAT
CTGGTCCATCATGATGAACGGGTCGAGGTGGCGGTAGTTGATCCCGGCGAACGCGCGGCGCACCGGGAAG
CCCTCGCCCTCGAAACCGCTGGGCGCGGTGGTCACGGTGAGCACGGGACGTGCGACGGCGTCGGCTGGTG
CGGATACGCGGGGCAGCGTCAGCGGGTTCTCGACGGTCACGGCGGGCATGTCGACAAGCCGAATTGATCC
ACTAGAAGGCCTAATTCGGTACACTAGTTGGCCACGTAATAAGTGTGCGTTGAATTTATTCGCAAAAACA
TTGCATATTTTCGGCAAAGTAAAATTTTGTTGCATACCTTATCAAAAAATAAGTGCTGCATACTTTTTAG
AGAAACCAAATAATTTTTTATTGCATACCCGTTTTTAATAAAATACATTGCATACCCTCTTTTAATAAAA
AATATTGCATACTTTGACGAAACAAATTTTCGTTGCATACCCAATAAAAGATTATTATATTGCATACCCG
TTTTTAATAAAATACATTGCATACCCTCTTTTAATAAAGAATATTGCATACGTTGACGAAACAAATTTTC
GTTGCATACCCAATAAAAGATTATTATATTGCATACCTTTTCTTGCCATACCATTTAGCCGATCAATTGA
GATCTGAATTCTTTTTTGCTCACCTGTGATTGCTCCTACTCAAATACAAAAACATCAAATTTTCTGTCAA
TAAAGCATATTTATTTATATTTATTTTACAGGAAAGAATTCCTTTTAAAGTGTATTTTAACCTATAATGA
AAAACGATTAAAAAAAATACATAAAATAATTCGAAAATTTTTGAATAGCCCAGGTTGATAAAAATTCATT
TCATACGTTTTATAACTTATGCCCCTAAGTATTTTTTGACCATAGTGTTTCAATTCTACATTAATTTTAC
AGAGTAGAATGAAACGCCACCTACTCAGCCAAGAGGCGAAAAGGTTAGCTCGCCAAGCAGAGAGGGCGCC
AGTGCTCACTACTTTTTATAATTCTCAACTTCTTTTTCCAGACTCAGTTCGTATATATAGACCTATTTTC
AATTTAACGTCGGGGCTTTGAGTGTGTGTAGACATCAAGCATCGGTGGTTCAGTGGTAGAATGCTCGCCT
GCCACGCGGGCGGCCCGGGTTCGATTCCCGGCCGATGCAGCCAGTACCCAAAAAGCGGGGTTTTAGAGCT
AGAAATAGCAAGTTAAAATAAGGCTAGTCCGTTATCAACTTGAAAAAGTGGCACCGAGTCGGTGCTAACA
AAGCACCAGTGGTCTAGTGGTAGAATAGTACCCTGCCACGGTACAGACCCGGGTTCGATTCCCGGCTGGT
GCAGGCCAGTACCCAAAAAGCGGGTTTTAGAGCTAGAAATAGCAAGTTAAAATAAGGCTAGTCCGTTATC
AACTTGAAAAAGTGGCACCGAGTCGGTGCTAACAAAGCACCAGTGGTCTAGTGGTAGAATAGTACCCTGC
CACGGTACAGACCCGGGTTCGATTCCCGGCTGGTGCAGGGCCAGTACCCAAAAAGCGGTTTTAGAGCTAG
AAATAGCAAGTTAAAATAAGGCTAGTCCGTTATCAACTTGAAAAAGTGGCACCGAGTCGGTGCTTTTTTG
CCTACCTGGAGCCTGAGAGTTGTTCAATAAAATAAAAATGTTTCGTTTTTTTGCTTTCGCCAGTATTTAT
TATTTTTCATCAATATGTATTCAATTTGGTATGTATTTAGTAATTGTAATATATAGACAATGGTTTTCCG
TTGACGTACATACATCTGACGTGTGTTTATTTAGACATAATAGTTATGTTTTCACATCTTTTTAATGTTC
GCTTAATGCGTATGCATTCTAGACAATTGTGCTCGGCAACAGTATATTTGTGGTGTGCCAACCAACAACC
TGCAGGAGCTCCAGCTTTTGTTCCCTTTAGTGAGGGTTAATTGCGCGCTTGGCGTAATCATGGTCATAGC
TGTTTCCTGTGTGAAATTGTTATCCGCTCACAATTCCACACAACATACGAGCCGGAAGCATAAAGTGTAA
AGCCTGGGGTGCCTAATGAGTGAGCTAACTCACATTAATTGCGTTGCGCTCACTGCCCGCTTTCCAGTCG
GGAAACCTGTCGTGCCAGCTGCATTAATGAATCGGCCAACGCGCGGGGAGAGGCGGTTT
